Addgene plasmid #24300: p3xFLAG-CMV10-hFIP200
Depositing lab: Noboru Mizushima. Depositing organization: University of Tokyo, Graduate School of Medicine. Publication: FIP200, a ULK-interacting protein, is required for autophagosome formation in mammalian cells. Hara T, Takamura A, Kishi C, Iemura S, Natsume T, Guan JL, Mizushima N. J Cell Biol. 2008 May 5. 181(3):497-510. 10.1083/jcb.200712064 PubMed 18443221.
Backbone
  Vector backbone: p3xFLAG-CMV-10
  Backbone manufacturer: sigma-aldrich
  Backbone size w/o insert (bp): 6299
  Vector type: Mammalian Expression
  Selectable markers: Neomycin (select with G418)
Growth in bacteria
  Bacterial resistance: Ampicillin, 100 μg/mL
  Growth temperature: 37°C
  Growth strain: DH5alpha
  Copy number: High Copy
Gene/Insert
  Gene/Insert name: FIP200 (alt names: focal adhesion kinase family interacting protein of 200 kD; RB1CC1; Rb1-inducible coiled coil protein 1)
  Species: H. sapiens (human)
  Insert size (bp): 4785
  GenBank ID: BC017556
  Entrez Gene: RB1CC1 (a.k.a. ATG17, CC1, FIP200, PPP1R131)
  Promoter: CMV
  Tag / fusion protein: 3xFLAG (N terminal on backbone)
  Cloning method: Restriction Enzyme; 5′ cloning site EcoRI (not destroyed); 3′ cloning site EcoRI (not destroyed)
  Sequencing primers: 5′ CMV-F; 3′ hGH-pA-R
Resource information
  A portion of this plasmid was derived from a plasmid made by: (cDNA clone MGC:9519, IMAGE:3908134)
Terms and licenses: Academic/Nonprofit Terms; Industry Terms: Not Available to Industry
How to cite: p3xFLAG-CMV10-hFIP200 was a gift from Noboru Mizushima (Addgene plasmid # 24300 ; http://n2t.net/addgene:24300 ; RRID:Addgene_24300)
