[The description below was written by a language model from this plasmid's Addgene catalogue record and pLannotate feature annotations shown in this document.]
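Description:
p3xFLAG-CMV10-hFIP200 is a mammalian expression plasmid built on the commercial p3xFLAG-CMV-10 backbone and carrying the human FIP200 cDNA (RB1CC1, also called Rb1-inducible coiled-coil protein 1 or ATG17). The full sequence record is about 11.1 kb, consistent with a roughly 4.8 kb insert in a 6.3 kb backbone. It is maintained in E. coli as a high-copy plasmid through a ColE1/pUC-type origin with ampicillin selection from the bla gene. An f1 origin is also present, along with short lac-derived remnants and a T7 promoter that are carried over from the vector's ancestry rather than functional parts of the expression design.

The expression cassette consists of the human cytomegalovirus immediate-early enhancer and promoter, a backbone-encoded 3xFLAG epitope with an enterokinase cleavage site, the RB1CC1 open reading frame just downstream so that the tag sits at the N terminus, and a human growth hormone polyadenylation signal. The insert was derived from an MGC/IMAGE cDNA clone and placed into the vector with EcoRI sites retained at both ends. A separate cassette places the neo gene under the SV40 enhancer/early promoter with an SV40 polyadenylation signal, allowing G418 selection of stably transfected mammalian cells. The ble and partial str annotations following neo are most likely residual flanking sequence from the source of the resistance gene, and the record lists no selection based on them.

The plasmid allows strong constitutive expression of FLAG-tagged FIP200 for detection or immunoprecipitation with anti-FLAG reagents. The associated study identified FIP200 as a ULK-interacting protein required for autophagosome formation in mammalian cells.
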