Features (pLannotate 1.2.2; 23 found; start..end, strand, type, name):
      1..429     +  rep_origin     f1 ori (sequence partly withheld): f1 bacteriophage origin of replication; arrow indicates direction of (+) strand synthesis
    460..614     -  CDS            lacZα (fragment): LacZα fragment of β-galactosidase; lacZ fragment
    774..1153    +  enhancer       CMV enhancer: human cytomegalovirus immediate early enhancer
   1155..1354    +  promoter       CMV promoter: human cytomegalovirus (CMV) immediate early promoter
   1387..1452    +  CDS            3xFLAG: three tandem FLAG® epitope tags, followed by an enterokinase cleavage site
   1471..6252    +  CDS            RB1CC1: RBCC1_HUMAN - Also known as KIAA0203, RBICC. Experimental evidence at protein level: Swiss-Prot protein existence level 1. Involved in autophagy (PubMed:21775823). Regulates early events but also late events of autophagosome formation through direct interaction with Atg16L1 (PubMed:23392225). Required for the formation of the autophagosome-like double-membrane structure that surrounds the Salmonella-containing vacuole (SCV) during S.typhimurium infection and subsequent xenophagy (By similarity). Involved in repair of DNA damage caused by ionizing radiation, which subsequently improves cell sur
   6287..6305    -  misc_feature   MCS (fragment): pUC18/19 multiple cloning site
   6306..6928    +  polyA_signal   hGH poly(A) signal: human growth hormone polyadenylation signal
   6970..7267    +  promoter       SV40 promoter: SV40 enhancer and early promoter
   7321..8112    +  CDS            neo: KKA2_KLEPN - Also known as kan, nptII. Experimental evidence at protein level: Swiss-Prot protein existence level 1. Resistance to kanamycin, neomycin, paromomycin, ribostamycin, butirosin and gentamicin B. From Klebsiella pneumoniae.
   8136..8513    +  CDS            ble: BLE_KLEPN - Experimental evidence at protein level: Swiss-Prot protein existence level 1. Binding protein with a strong affinity to the bleomycin family of antibiotics. Binds to CL990; an antimitotic-antibiotic compound. From Klebsiella pneumoniae.
   8555..8614    +  CDS            str (fragment): STR_KLEPN - Protein inferred from homology: Swiss-Prot protein existence level 3. The aminoglycoside phosphotransferases achieve inactivation of their antibiotic substrates by phosphorylation. From Klebsiella pneumoniae.
   8637..8660    -  rep_origin     CloDF13 ori (fragment): Plasmids containing the CloDF13 (CDF) origin of replication can be propagated in E. coli cells that contain additional plasmids with compatible origins.
   8661..8744    +  CDS            large T antigen (fragment): large T antigen from SV40 (simian virus 40)
   8767..8901    +  polyA_signal   SV40 poly(A) signal: SV40 polyadenylation signal
   8907..8925    -  promoter       T7 promoter: promoter for bacteriophage T7 RNA polymerase
   8961..8983    -  protein_bind   lac operator (fragment): The lac repressor binds to the lac operator to inhibit transcription in E. coli. This inhibition can be relieved by adding lactose or isopropyl-β-D-thiogalactopyranoside (IPTG). lac repressor encoded by lacI
   8987..9017    -  promoter       lac promoter: promoter for the E. coli lac operon
   9032..9053    -  protein_bind   CAP binding site: CAP binding activates transcription in the presence of cAMP. E. coli catabolite activator protein
   9066..9158    -  CDS            lacI (fragment): lac repressor; lacI; The lac repressor binds to the lac operator to inhibit transcription in E. coli. This inhibition can be relieved by adding lactose or isopropyl-β-D-thiogalactopyranoside (IPTG).
   9341..9929    -  rep_origin     ori: high-copy-number ColE1/pMB1/pBR322/pUC origin of replication
  10100..10960   -  CDS            AmpR: β-lactamase; bla; confers resistance to ampicillin, carbenicillin, and related antibiotics
  10961..11065   -  promoter       AmpR promoter: bla
>Addgene plasmid #24300 | p3xFLAG-CMV10-hFIP200 | addgene full sequence | sequence record 220156 | Addgene NGS Result
[124 nt withheld, positions 1-124]
C
[91 nt withheld, positions 126-216]
A
[49 nt withheld, positions 218-266]
CCTTTGACGTTGGAGTCCACGTTCTTT
[37 nt withheld, positions 294-330]
ACCCTATCTCGGTCTATTCTTTTGATTTATAAGGGATTTTGCCGATTTCGGCCTATTGGTTAAAAAATGA
GCTGATTTAACAAAAATTTAACGCGAATTTTAACAAAATATTAACGCTTACAATTTCCATTCGCCATTCA
GGCTGCGCAACTGTTGGGAAGGGCGATCGGTGCGGGCCTCTTCGCTATTACGCCAGCTGGCGAAAGGGGG
ATGTGCTGCAAGGCGATTAAGTTGGGTAACGCCAGGGTTTTCCCAGTCACGACGTTGTAAAACGACGGCC
AGTGCCAAGCTGATCTATACATTGAATCAATATTGGCAATTAGCCATATTAGTCATTGGTTATATAGCAT
AAATCAATATTGGCTATTGGCCATTGCATACGTTGTATCTATATCATAATATGTACATTTATATTGGCTC
ATGTCCAATATGACCGCCATGTTGACATTGATTATTGACTAGTTATTAATAGTAATCAATTACGGGGTCA
TTAGTTCATAGCCCATATATGGAGTTCCGCGTTACATAACTTACGGTAAATGGCCCGCCTGGCTGACCGC
CCAACGACCCCCGCCCATTGACGTCAATAATGACGTATGTTCCCATAGTAACGCCAATAGGGACTTTCCA
TTGACGTCAATGGGTGGAGTATTTACGGTAAACTGCCCACTTGGCAGTACATCAAGTGTATCATATGCCA
AGTCCGCCCCCTATTGACGTCAATGACGGTAAATGGCCCGCCTGGCATTATGCCCAGTACATGACCTTAC
GGGACTTTCCTACTTGGCAGTACATCTACGTATTAGTCATCGCTATTACCATGGTGATGCGGTTTTGGCA
GTACACCAATGGGCGTGGATAGCGGTTTGACTCACGGGGATTTCCAAGTCTCCACCCCATTGACGTCAAT
GGGAGTTTGTTTTGGCACCAAAATCAACGGGACTTTCCAAAATGTCGTAATAACCCCGCCCCGTTGACGC
AAATGGGCGGTAGGCGTGTACGGTGGGAGGTCTATATAAGCAGAGCTCGTTTAGTGAACCGTCAGAATTA
ACCATGGACTACAAAGACCATGACGGTGATTATAAAGATCATGACATCGATTACAAGGATGACGATGACA
AGCTTGCGGCCGCGAATTCTATGAAGTTATATGTATTTCTGGTTAACACTGGAACTACTCTAACATTTGA
CACTGAACTTACAGTGCAAACTGTGGCAGACCTTAAGCATGCCATTCAAAGCAAATACAAGATTGCTATT
CAACACCAGGTGCTGGTGGTCAATGGAGGAGAATGCATGGCTGCAGATCGAAGAGTGTGTACCTACAGTG
CTGGGACGGATACAAATCCAATTTTTCTTTTTAACAAAGAAATGATCTTATGTGATCGTCCACCTGCTAT
TCCTAAAACTACCTTTTCGACAGAAAATGACATGGAAATAAAAGTTGAAGAATCTCTTATGATGCCTGCA
GTTTTTCATACTGTTGCTTCAAGGACACAGCTTGCATTGGAAATGTATGAAGTTGCCAAGAAACTTTGTT
CTTTTTGTGAAGGTCTTGTACATGATGAACATCTTCAACACCAAGGCTGGGCTGCAATCATGGCCAACCT
GGAGGACTGTTCAAATTCATACCAAAAGCTACTTTTCAAGTTTGAAAGTATTTATTCAAATTATCTGCAG
TCCATAGAAGACATCAAGTTAAAACTTACTCATTTAGGAACTGCAGTTTCAGTAATGGCCAAGATTCCAC
TGTTGGAGTGCCTAACCAGACATAGTTACAGAGAATGTTTGGGAAGACTGGATTCTTTACCTGAACATGA
AGACTCAGAAAAAGCTGAGACGAAAAGATCCACTGAACTGGTGCTCTCTCCTGATATGCCTAGAACAACT
AACGAATCTTTGTTAACCTCATTTCCCAAGTCAGTGGAACATGTGTCCCCAGATACCGCAGATGCTGAAA
GTGGCAAAGAAATTAGGGAATCTTGTCAAAGTACTGTTCATCAGCAAGATGAAACTACGATTGACACTAA
AGATGGTGATCTGCCCTTTTTTAATGTCTCTTTGTTAGACTGGATAAATGTTCAAGATAGACCTAATGAT
GTGGAATCTTTGGTCAGGAAGTGCTTTGATTCTATGAGCAGGCTTGATCCAAGGATTATTCGACCATTTA
TAGCAGAATGCCGTCAAACTATTGCCAAACTTGATAATCAGAATATGAAAGCCATTAAAGGACTTGAAGA
TCGGCTCTACGCCCTGGACCAGATGATTGCTAGCTGTGGCCGACTGGTGAATGAACAGAAAGAGCTTGCT
CAGGGATTTTTAGCTAATCAGAAGAGAGCTGAAAACTTAAAGGATGCATCTGTATTACCTGATTTATGCC
TGAGTCACGCAAATCAGTTGATGATTATGTTGCAAAATCATAGAAAACTGTTAGATATTAAGCAGAAGTG
TACCACTGCCAAACAAGAACTAGCAAATAACCTACATGTCAGACTGAAGTGGTGTTGCTTTGTAATGCTT
CATGCTGATCAAGATGGAGAGAAGTTACAAGCTTTGCTCCGCCTCGTAATAGAGCTGTTAGAAAGAGTCA
AAATTGTTGAAGCTCTTAGTACAGTTCCTCAGATGTACTGCTTAGCTGTTGTTGAGGTTGTAAGAAGAAA
AATGTTCATAAAACACTACAGGGAGTGGGCTGGTGCTTTAGTCAAAGATGGAAAGAGATTATATGAAGCA
GAAAAATCAAAAAGGGAATCCTTTGGGAAATTATTTAGGAAGTCTTTTTTAAGAAATCGTCTGTTTAGGG
GACTGGACTCCTGGCCCCCTTCCTTTTGTACTCAAAAGCCTCGAAAGTTTGACTGTGAACTTCCAGATAT
TTCATTAAAAGATTTACAGTTTCTGCAATCATTTTGTCCTTCGGAAGTTCAGCCATTCCTCAGGGTTCCC
TTACTTTGTGACTTTGAACCTCTACACCAGCATGTACTTGCTCTACATAATTTGGTAAAAGCAGCACAAA
GTTTGGATGAAATGTCACAGACCATTACAGATCTACTGAGTGAACAAAAGGCATCTGTGAGTCAGACATC
CCCACAGTCTGCTTCTTCACCAAGGATGGAAAGTACAGCAGGAATTACAACTACTACCTCACCGAGAACT
CCTCCACCACTGACTGTTCAGGATCCCTTATGTCCTGCAGTTTGTCCCTTAGAAGAATTATCTCCAGATA
GTATTGATGCACATACGTTTGATTTTGAAACTATTCCCCATCCAAACATAGAACAGACTATTCACCAAGT
TTCTTTAGACTTGGATTCATTAGCAGAAAGTCCTGAATCAGATTTTATGTCTGCTGTGAATGAGTTTGTA
ATAGAAGAAAATTTGTCGTCTCCTAATCCTATAAGTGATCCACAAAGCCCAGAAATGATGGTGGAATCAC
TTTATTCATCAGTTATCAATGCGATAGACAGTAGACGAATGCAGGATACAAATGTATGTGGTAAGGAGGA
TTTTGGAGATCATACTTCTCTGAATGTCCAGTTGGAAAGATGTAGAGTTGTTGCCCAAGACTCTCACTTC
AGTATACAAACCATTAAGGAAGACCTTTGCCACTTTAGAACATTTGTACAAAAAGAACAGTGTGACTTCT
CAAATTCATTAAAATGTACAGCAGTAGAAATAAGAAACATTATTGAAAAAGTAAAATGTTCTCTGGAAAT
AACACTAAAAGAAAAACATCAAAAAGAACTACTGTCTTTAAAAAATGAATATGAAGGTAAACTTGACGGA
CTAATAAAGGAAACTGAAGAGAATGAAAACAAAATTAAAAAATTGAAGGGAGAGTTAGTATGCCTTGAGG
AGGTTTTACAAAATAAAGATAATGAATTTGCTTTGGTTAAACATGAAAAAGAAGCTGTAATCTGCCTGCA
GAATGAAAAGGATCAGAAGTTGTTAGAGATGGAAAATATAATGCACTCTCAAAATTGTGAAATTAAAGAA
CTGAAGCAGTCACGAGAAATAGTGTTAGAAGACTTAAAAAAGCTCCATGTTGAAAATGATGAGAAGTTAC
AGTTATTGAGGGCAGAACTTCAGTCCTTGGAGCAAAGTCATCTAAAGGAATTAGAGGACACACTTCAGGT
TAGGCACATACAAGAGTTTGAGAAGGTTATGACAGACCACAGAGTTTCTTTGGAGGAATTAAAAAAGGAA
AACCAACAAATAATTAATCAAATACAAGAATCTCATGCTGAAATTATCCAGGAAAAAGAAAAACAGTTAC
AGGAATTAAAACTCAAGGTTTCTGATTTGTCAGACACGAGATGCAAGTTAGAGGTTGAACTTGCGTTGAA
GGAAGCAGAAACTGATGAAATAAAAATTTTGCTGGAAGAAAGCAGAGCCCAGCAGAAGGAGACCTTGAAA
TCTCTTCTTGAACAAGAGACAGAAAATTTGAGAACAGAAATTAGTAAACTCAACCAAAAGATTCAGGATA
ATAATGAAAATTATCAGGTGGGCTTAGCAGAGCTAAGAACTTTAATGACAATTGAAAAAGATCAGTGTAT
TTCCGAGTTAATTAGTAGACATGAAGAAGAATCTAATATACTTAAAGCTGAATTAAACAAAGTAACATCT
TTGCATAACCAAGCATTTGAAATAGAAAAAAACCTAAAAGAACAAATAATTGAACTGCAGAGTAAATTGG
ATTCAGAATTGAGTGCTCTTGAAAGACAAAAAGATGAAAAAATTACCCAACAAGAAGAGAAATACGAAGC
TATTATCCAGAACCTTGAGAAAGACAGACAAAAATTGGTCAGCAGCCAGGAGCAAGACAGAGAACAGTTA
ATTCAGAAGCTTAATTGTGAAAAAGATGAAGCTATTCAGACTGCCCTAAAAGAATTTAAATTGGAGAGAG
AAGTTGTTGAGAAAGAGTTATTAGAAAAAGTTAAACATCTTGAGAATCAAATAGCAAAAAGTCCTGCCAT
TGACTCTACCAGAGGAGATTCTTCAAGCTTAGTTGCTGAACTTCAAGAAAAGCTTCAGGAAGAAAAAGCT
AAGTTTCTAGAACAACTTGAAGAGCAAGAAAAAAGAAAGAATGAAGAAATGCAAAATGTTCGAACATCTT
TGATTGCGGAACAACAGACCAATTTTAACACTGTTTTAACAAGAGAGAAAATGAGAAAAGAAAACATAAT
AAATGATCTTAGTGATAAGTTGAAAAGTACAATGCAGCAACAAGAACGGGATAAAGATTTGATAGAGTCA
CTTTCTGAAGATCGAGCTCGTTTGCTTGAGGAAAAGAAAAAGCTTGAAGAAGAAGTCAGTAAGTTGCGCA
GTAGCAGTTTTGTTCCTTCACCATATGTAGCTACAGCCCCAGAACTTTATGGAGCTTGTGCACCTGAACT
CCCAGGTGAATCAGATAGATCCGCTGTGGAAACAGCAGATGAAGGAAGAGTGGATTCAGCAATGGAGACA
AGCATGATGTCTGTACAAGAAAATATTCATATGTTGTCTGAAGAAAAACAGCGGATAATGCTGTTAGAAC
GAACATTGCAATTGAAAGAAGAAGAAAATAAACGGTTAAATCAAAGACTGATGTCTCAGAGCATGTCTTC
AGTATCTTCAAGGCATTCTGAAAAGATAGCTATTAGAGATTTTCAGGTGGGAGATTTGGTACTCATCATC
CTAGACGAACGCCATGACAATTATGTGTTATTTACTGTTAGTCCTACTTTATATTTTCTACATTCAGAGT
CTCTACCTGCCCTGGATCTCAAACCAGGTGAGGGTGCTTCAGGTGCATCTAGAAGACCCTGGGTACTCGG
AAAAGTAATGGAAAAAGAATACTGTCAAGCCAAAAAGGCACAAAACAGATTTAAAGTTCCTTTGGGGACA
AAGTTTTACAGAGTGAAAGCCGTATCATGGAATAAGAAAGTATAAGAATTCATCGATAGATCTGATATCG
GTACCAGTCGACTCTAGAGGATCCCGGGTGGCATCCCTGTGACCCCTCCCCAGTGCCTCTCCTGGCCCTG
GAAGTTGCCACTCCAGTGCCCACCAGCCTTGTCCTAATAAAATTAAGTTGCATCATTTTGTCTGACTAGG
TGTCCTTCTATAATATTATGGGGTGGAGGGGGGTGGTATGGAGCAAGGGGCAAGTTGGGAAGACAACCTG
TAGGGCCTGCGGGGTCTATTGGGAACCAAGCTGGAGTGCAGTGGCACAATCTTGGCTCACTGCAATCTCC
GCCTCCTGGGTTCAAGCGATTCTCCTGCCTCAGCCTCCCGAGTTGTTGGGATTCCAGGCATGCATGACCA
GGCTCAGCTAATTTTTGTTTTTTTGGTAGAGACGGGGTTTCACCATATTGGCCAGGCTGGTCTCCAACTC
CTAATCTCAGGTGATCTACCCACCTTGGCCTCCCAAATTGCTGGGATTACAGGCGTGAACCACTGCTCCC
TTCCCTGTCCTTCTGATTTTAAAATAACTATACCAGCAGGAGGACGTCCAGACACAGCATAGGCTACCTG
GCCATGCCCAACCGGTGGGACATTTGAGTTGCTTGCTTGGCACTGTCCTCTCATGCGTTGGGTCCACTCA
GTAGATGCCTGTTGAATTGGGTACGCGGCCAGCTTGGCTGTGGAATGTGTGTCAGTTAGGGTGTGGAAAG
TCCCCAGGCTCCCCAGCAGGCAGAAGTATGCAAAGCATGCATCTCAATTAGTCAGCAACCAGGTGTGGAA
AGTCCCCAGGCTCCCCAGCAGGCAGAAGTATGCAAAGCATGCATCTCAATTAGTCAGCAACCATAGTCCC
GCCCCTAACTCCGCCCATCCCGCCCCTAACTCCGCCCAGTTCCGCCCATTCTCCGCCCCATGGCTGACTA
ATTTTTTTTATTTATGCAGAGGCCGAGGCCGCCTCGGCCTCTGAGCTATTCCAGAAGTAGTGAGGAGGCT
TTTTTGGAGGAATTGATCAGCTTGGGATCTGATCAAGAGACAGGATGAGGATCGTTTCGCATGATTGAAC
AAGATGGATTGCACGCAGGTTCTCCGGCCGCTTGGGTGGAGAGGCTATTCGGCTATGACTGGGCACAACA
GACAATCGGCTGCTCTGATGCCGCCGTGTTCCGGCTGTCAGCGCAGGGGCGCCCGGTTCTTTTTGTCAAG
ACCGACCTGTCCGGTGCCCTGAATGAACTGCAGGACGAGGCAGCGCGGCTATCGTGGCTGGCCACGACGG
GCGTTCCTTGCGCAGCTGTGCTCGACGTTGTCACTGAAGCGGGAAGGGACTGGCTGCTATTGGGCGAAGT
GCCGGGGCAGGATCTCCTGTCATCTCACCTTGCTCCTGCCGAGAAAGTATCCATCATGGCTGATGCAATG
CGGCGGCTGCATACGCTTGATCCGGCTACCTGCCCATTCGACCACCAAGCGAAACATCGCATCGAGCGAG
CACGTACTCGGATGGAAGCCGGTCTTGTCGATCAGGATGATCTGGACGAAGAGCATCAGGGGCTCGCGCC
AGCCGAACTGTTCGCCAGGCTCAAGGCGCGCATGCCCGACGGCGAGGATCTCGTCGTGACCCATGGCGAT
GCCTGCTTGCCGAATATCATGGTGGAAAATGGCCGCTTTTCTGGATTCATCGACTGTGGCCGGCTGGGTG
TGGCGGACCGCTATCAGGACATAGCGTTGGCTACCCGTGATATTGCTGAAGAGCTTGGCGGCGAATGGGC
TGACCGCTTCCTCGTGCTTTACGGTATCGCCGCTCCCGATTCGCAGCGCATCGCCTTCTATCGCCTTCTT
GACGAGTTCTTCTGAGCGGGACTCTGGGGTTCGAAATGACCGACCAAGCGACGCCCAACCTGCCATCACG
AGATTTCGATTCCACCGCCGCCTTCTATGAAAGGTTGGGCTTCGGAATCGTTTTCCGGGACGCCGGCTGG
ATGATCCTCCAGCGCGGGGATCTCATGCTGGAGTTCTTCGCCCACCCCGGGCTCGATCCCCTCGCGAGTT
GGTTCAGCTGCTGCCTGAGGCTGGACGACCTCGCGGAGTTCTACCGGCAGTGCAAATCCGTCGGCATCCA
GGAAACCAGCAGCGGCTATCCGCGCATCCATGCCCCCGAACTGCAGGAGTGGGGAGGCACGATGGCCGCT
TTGGTCGACCCGGACGGGACGCTCCTGCGCCTGATACAGAACGAATTGCTTGCAGGCATCTCATGAGTGT
GTCTTCCCGTTTTCCGCCTGAGGTCACTGCGTGGATGGAGCGCTGGCGCCTGCTGCGCGACGGCGAGCTG
CTCACCACCCACTCGCCAAGCTGGAACCGTAAAAAGGCCGCGTTGCTGGCGTTTTTCCATAGGCTCCGCC
GATCATAATCAGCCATACCACATTTGTAGAGGTTTTACTTGCTTTAAAAAACCTCCCACACCTCCCCCTG
AACCTGAAACATAAAATGAATGCAATTGTTGTTGTTAACTTGTTTATTGCAGCTTATAATGGTTACAAAT
AAAGCAATAGCATCACAAATTTCACAAATAAAGCATTTTTTTCACTGCATTCTAGTTGTGGTTTGTCCAA
ACTCATCAATGTATCTTATCATGTCTGGATCAATTCCCTATAGTGAGTCGTATTAAATTCGTAATCATGT
CATAGCTGTTTCCTGTGTGAAATTGTTATCCGCTCACAATTCCACACAACATACGAGCCGGAAGCATAAA
GTGTAAAGCCTGGGGTGCCTAATGAGTGAGCTAACTCACATTAATTGCGTTGCGCTCACTGCCCGCTTTC
CAGTCGGGAAACCTGTCGTGCCAGCTGCATTAATGAATCGGCCAACGCGCGGGGAGAGGCGGTTTGCGTA
TTGGGCGCTCTTCCGCTTCCTCGCTCACTGACTCGCTGCGCTCGGTCGTTCGGCTGCGGCGAGCGGTATC
AGCTCACTCAAAGGCGGTAATACGGTTATCCACAGAATCAGGGGATAACGCAGGAAAGAACATGTGAGCA
AAAGGCCAGCAAAAGGCCAGGAACCGTAAAAAGGCCGCGTTGCTGGCGTTTTTCCATAGGCTCCGCCCCC
CTGACGAGCATCACAAAAATCGACGCTCAAGTCAGAGGTGGCGAAACCCGACAGGACTATAAAGATACCA
GGCGTTTCCCCCTGGAAGCTCCCTCGTGCGCTCTCCTGTTCCGACCCTGCCGCTTACCGGATACCTGTCC
GCCTTTCTCCCTTCGGGAAGCGTGGCGCTTTCTCATAGCTCACGCTGTAGGTATCTCAGTTCGGTGTAGG
TCGTTCGCTCCAAGCTGGGCTGTGTGCACGAACCCCCCGTTCAGCCCGACCGCTGCGCCTTATCCGGTAA
CTATCGTCTTGAGTCCAACCCGGTAAGACACGACTTATCGCCACTGGCAGCAGCCACTGGTAACAGGATT
AGCAGAGCGAGGTATGTAGGCGGTGCTACAGAGTTCTTGAAGTGGTGGCCTAACTACGGCTACACTAGAA
GAACAGTATTTGGTATCTGCGCTCTGCTGAAGCCAGTTACCTTCGGAAAAAGAGTTGGTAGCTCTTGATC
CGGCAAACAAACCACCGCTGGTAGCGGTGGTTTTTTTGTTTGCAAGCAGCAGATTACGCGCAGAAAAAAA
GGATCTCAAGAAGATCCTTTGATCTTTTCTACGGGGTCTGACGCTCAGTGGAACGAAAACTCACGTTAAG
GGATTTTGGTCATGAGATTATCAAAAAGGATCTTCACCTAGATCCTTTTAAATTAAAAATGAAGTTTTAA
ATCAATCTAAAGTATATATGAGTAAACTTGGTCTGACAGTTACCAATGCTTAATCAGTGAGGCACCTATC
TCAGCGATCTGTCTATTTCGTTCATCCATAGTTGCCTGACTCCCCGTCGTGTAGATAACTACGATACGGG
AGGGCTTACCATCTGGCCCCAGTGCTGCAATGATACCGCGAGACCCACGCTCACCGGCTCCAGATTTATC
AGCAATAAACCAGCCAGCCGGAAGGGCCGAGCGCAGAAGTGGTCCTGCAACTTTATCCGCCTCCATCCAG
TCTATTAATTGTTGCCGGGAAGCTAGAGTAAGTAGTTCGCCAGTTAATAGTTTGCGCAACGTTGTTGCCA
TTGCTACAGGCATCGTGGTGTCACGCTCGTCGTTTGGTATGGCTTCATTCAGCTCCGGTTCCCAACGATC
AAGGCGAGTTACATGATCCCCCATGTTGTGCAAAAAAGCGGTTAGCTCCTTCGGTCCTCCGATCGTTGTC
AGAAGTAAGTTGGCCGCAGTGTTATCACTCATGGTTATGGCAGCACTGCATAATTCTCTTACTGTCATGC
CATCCGTAAGATGCTTTTCTGTGACTGGTGAGTACTCAACCAAGTCATTCTGAGAATAGTGTATGCGGCG
ACCGAGTTGCTCTTGCCCGGCGTCAATACGGGATAATACCGCGCCACATAGCAGAACTTTAAAAGTGCTC
ATCATTGGAAAACGTTCTTCGGGGCGAAAACTCTCAAGGATCTTACCGCTGTTGAGATCCAGTTCGATGT
AACCCACTCGTGCACCCAACTGATCTTCAGCATCTTTTACTTTCACCAGCGTTTCTGGGTGAGCAAAAAC
AGGAAGGCAAAATGCCGCAAAAAAGGGAATAAGGGCGACACGGAAATGTTGAATACTCATACTCTTCCTT
TTTCAATATTATTGAAGCATTTATCAGGGTTATTGTCTCATGAGCGGATACATATTTGAATGTATTTAGA
AAAATAAACAAATAGGGGTTCCGCGCACATTTCCCCGAAAAGTGCCACCTG
