>Addgene plasmid #24300 | p3xFLAG-CMV10-hFIP200 | addgene partial sequence | sequence record 31759 | 24300 with CMV-F
CGGGGGCATTAGCGACTCGTTAGTGAACCGTCAGAATTAACCATGGACTACAAAGACCATGACGGTGATT
ATAAAGATCATGACATCGATTACAAGGATGACGATGACAAGCTTGCGGCCGCGAATTCTATGAAGTTATA
TGTATTTCTGGTTAACACTGGAACTACTCTAACATTTGACACTGAACTTACAGTGCAAACTGTGGCAGAC
CTTAAGCATGCCATTCAAAGCAAATACAAGATTGCTATTCAACACCAGGTGCTGGTGGTCAATGGAGGAG
AATGCATGGCTGCAGATCGAAGAGTGTGTACCTACAGTGCTGGGACGGATACAAATCCAATTTTTCTTTT
TAACAAAGAAATGATCTTATGTGATCGTCCACCTGCTATTCCTAAAACTACCTTTTCGACAGAAAATGAC
ATGGAAATAAAAGTTGAAGAATCTCTTATGATGCCTGCAGTTTTTCATACTGTTGCTTCAAGGACACAGC
TTGCATTGGAAATGTATGAAGTTGCCAAGAAACTTTGTTCTTTTTGTGAAGGTCTTGTACATGATGAACA
TCTTCAACACCAAGGCTGGGCTGCAATCATGGCCAACCTGGAGGACTGTTCAAATTCATACCAAAAGCTA
CTTTTCAAGTTTGAAAGTATTTATTCAAATTATCTGCAGTCCATAGAAGACATCAAGTTAAAACTTACTC
ATTTAGGAACTGCAGTTTCAGTAATGGCCAAGATTCCACTGTTGGAGTGCCTAACCAGACATAGTTACAG
AGAATGTTTGGGAAGACTGGATTCTTTACCTGAACATGAAGACTCAGAAAAAGCTGAGACGAAAAGATCC
ACTGAACTGGTGCTCTCTCCTGATATGCCTAGAACAACTAACGAATC
